Addgene plasmid #143757: TFORF1081
Purpose: Lentiviral vector for overexpressing transcription factor ORFs with unique 24-bp barcodes. Barcodes facilitate identification of transcription factors in pooled screens.
Depositing lab: Feng Zhang. Depositing organization: Broad Institute. Publication: A transcription factor atlas of directed differentiation. Joung J, Ma S, Tay T, Geiger-Schuller KR, Kirchgatterer PC, Verdine VK, Guo B, Arias-Garcia MA, Allen WE, Singh A, Kuksenko O, Abudayyeh OO, Gootenberg JS, Fu Z, Macrae RK, Buenrostro JD, Regev A, Zhang F. Cell. 2023 Jan 5;186(1):209-229.e26. doi: 10.1016/j.cell.2022.11.026. PubMed 36608654.
Backbone
  Vector backbone: pLX_TRC317
  Backbone manufacturer: Broad Institute Genetic Perturbation Platform
  Backbone size w/o insert (bp): 8264
  Vector type: Mammalian Expression, Lentiviral
  Selectable markers: Puromycin
Growth in bacteria
  Bacterial resistance: Ampicillin, 100 μg/mL
  Growth temperature: 37°C
  Growth strain: NEB Stable
  Copy number: High Copy
Gene/Insert
  Gene/Insert name: NOBOX
  Species: H. sapiens (human)
  Insert size (bp): 2081
  Entrez Gene: NOBOX (a.k.a. OG-2, OG2, OG2X, POF5, TCAG_12042)
  Promoter: EF1a
  Cloning method: Unknown
  Sequencing primers: 5′ GGGTGGAGACTGAAGTTAGGCCAG; 3′ CACATAGCGTAAAAGGAGCAACATAG
Terms and licenses: Academic/Nonprofit Terms; Industry Terms: Not Available to Industry
Depositor comments: XM_017011742,ENST00000483238 . The transcription factor ORF portion of this plasmid was synthesized by Genewiz. Please test multiple small colonies in case of plasmid recombination. To make this collection available in a timely manner, a portion of this collection was not fully sequenced by Addgene. If an Addgene verified full plasmid sequence is not available, please contact us prior to placing an order to request the full sequence.
How to cite: TFORF1081 was a gift from Feng Zhang (Addgene plasmid # 143757 ; http://n2t.net/addgene:143757 ; RRID:Addgene_143757)
