[The description below was written by a language model from this plasmid's Addgene catalogue record and pLannotate feature annotations shown in this document.]
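Description:
TFORF1081 is a third-generation-style, self-inactivating lentiviral expression plasmid built on the pLX_TRC317 backbone and carrying the human transcription factor NOBOX, a homeobox protein implicated in oogenesis. It belongs to a barcoded transcription factor ORF collection in which each construct carries a unique 24-bp barcode, so that the ORF in a given cell can be identified by sequencing in pooled overexpression screens. In bacteria the plasmid is maintained through a high-copy ColE1/pUC-type origin and selected with ampicillin via the β-lactamase gene. An f1 origin and remnants of a lac/lacZα cloning region with T7 and T3 promoters are also present in the backbone. The depositor notes that the plasmid can recombine, as is common for LTR-containing vectors.

The viral genome is transcribed from an RSV promoter fused to a truncated HIV-1 5' LTR and contains the Ψ packaging signal, a gag fragment, the RRE for Rev-dependent nuclear export, a cPPT/CTS element and a ΔU3 3' LTR followed by an SV40 polyadenylation signal. Packaging therefore depends on helper plasmids supplied in trans. Within the provirus, an SV40 early promoter drives the puromycin N-acetyltransferase gene for selection of transduced mammalian cells. Downstream, the EF-1α promoter drives constitutive expression of the synthesized NOBOX ORF, and a WPRE after the ORF enhances transcript stability and expression. The barcode is not annotated in the feature table. A short U6 promoter fragment is annotated between the ORF and the WPRE, but the record does not explain its role. The construct is intended for overexpressing NOBOX, for example in directed differentiation screens.
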