Features (pLannotate 1.2.2; 31 found; start..end, strand, type, name):
      5..231     +  promoter       RSV promoter: Rous sarcoma virus enhancer/promoter
    232..412     +  LTR            5' LTR (truncated): truncated 5' long terminal repeat (LTR) from HIV-1
    459..584     +  misc_feature   HIV-1 Ψ: packaging signal of human immunodeficiency virus type 1
    568..931     +  CDS            HIV-1 gag (fragment): gag protein from human immunodeficiency virus 1; gag
   1077..1310    +  misc_feature   RRE: The Rev response element (RRE) of HIV-1 allows for Rev-dependent mRNA export from the nucleus to the cytoplasm.
   1687..1713    +  CDS            Rev (fragment): human immunodeficiency virus 1 (HIV-1) Rev protein; rev; enhances nuclear export of unspliced and incompletely spliced viral mRNAs
   1720..1743    +  promoter       SV40 promoter (fragment): SV40 early promoter
   1744..1815    +  promoter       SV40 promoter (fragment): SV40 enhancer and early promoter
   1839..1974    +  rep_origin     SV40 ori: SV40 origin of replication
   2020..2616    +  CDS            PuroR (fragment): puromycin N-acetyltransferase; pac from Streptomyces; confers resistance to puromycin
   2665..2782    +  misc_feature   cPPT/CTS: central polypurine tract and central termination sequence of HIV-1
   2847..2913    +  CDS            small t antigen (fragment): SV40 (simian virus 40) small t antigen
   2920..4098    +  promoter       EF-1α promoter: strong constitutive promoter for human elongation factor EF-1α
   4115..6091    +  CDS            NOBOX: NOBOX_HUMAN - Experimental evidence at protein level: Swiss-Prot protein existence level 1. Transcription factor which may play a role in oogenesis. Binds preferentially to the DNA sequences 5'-TAATTG-3', 5'-TAGTTG-3' and 5'-TAATTA-3'. From Homo sapiens (Human).
   6107..6160    +  promoter       U6 promoter (fragment): RNA polymerase III promoter for human U6 snRNA
   6202..6790    +  misc_feature   WPRE: woodchuck hepatitis virus posttranscriptional regulatory element
   6841..6860    +  misc_feature   cPPT/CTS (fragment): central polypurine tract and central termination sequence of HIV-1
   6862..7095    +  LTR            3' LTR (ΔU3): self-inactivating 3' long terminal repeat (LTR) from HIV-1
   7173..7294    +  polyA_signal   SV40 poly(A) signal: SV40 polyadenylation signal
   7334..7469    +  rep_origin     SV40 ori: SV40 origin of replication
   7490..7508    -  promoter       T7 promoter: promoter for bacteriophage T7 RNA polymerase
   7516..7671    +  CDS            lacZα (fragment): LacZα fragment of β-galactosidase; lacZ fragment
   7676..8104    +  rep_origin     f1 ori (sequence partly withheld): f1 bacteriophage origin of replication; arrow indicates direction of (+) strand synthesis
   8157..8261    +  promoter       AmpR promoter: bla
   8262..9122    +  CDS            AmpR: β-lactamase; bla; confers resistance to ampicillin, carbenicillin, and related antibiotics
   9293..9881    +  rep_origin     ori: high-copy-number ColE1/pMB1/pBR322/pUC origin of replication
  10064..10156   +  CDS            lacI (fragment): lac repressor; lacI; The lac repressor binds to the lac operator to inhibit transcription in E. coli. This inhibition can be relieved by adding lactose or isopropyl-β-D-thiogalactopyranoside (IPTG).
  10169..10190   +  protein_bind   CAP binding site: CAP binding activates transcription in the presence of cAMP. E. coli catabolite activator protein
  10205..10235   +  promoter       lac promoter: promoter for the E. coli lac operon
  10243..10259   +  protein_bind   lac operator: The lac repressor binds to the lac operator to inhibit transcription in E. coli. This inhibition can be relieved by adding lactose or isopropyl-β-D-thiogalactopyranoside (IPTG). lac repressor encoded by lacI
  10304..10322   +  promoter       T3 promoter: promoter for bacteriophage T3 RNA polymerase
>Addgene plasmid #143757 | TFORF1081 | addgene full sequence | sequence record 407856 | Addgene NGS Result
TTAATGTAGTCTTATGCAATACTCTTGTAGTCTTGCAACATGGTAACGATGAGTTAGCAACATGCCTTAC
AAGGAGAGAAAAAGCACCGTGCATGCCGATTGGTGGAAGTAAGGTGGTACGATCGTGCCTTATTAGGAAG
GCAACAGACGGGTCTGACATGGATTGGACGAACCACTGAATTGCCGCATTGCAGAGATATTGTATTTAAG
TGCCTAGCTCGATACATAAACGGGTCTCTCTGGTTAGACCAGATCTGAGCCTGGGAGCTCTCTGGCTAAC
TAGGGAACCCACTGCTTAAGCCTCAATAAAGCTTGCCTTGAGTGCTTCAAGTAGTGTGTGCCCGTCTGTT
GTGTGACTCTGGTAACTAGAGATCCCTCAGACCCTTTTAGTCAGTGTGGAAAATCTCTAGCAGTGGCGCC
CGAACAGGGACTTGAAAGCGAAAGGGAAACCAGAGGAGCTCTCTCGACGCAGGACTCGGCTTGCTGAAGC
GCGCACGGCAAGAGGCGAGGGGCGGCGACTGGTGAGTACGCCAAAAATTTTGACTAGCGGAGGCTAGAAG
GAGAGAGATGGGTGCGAGAGCGTCAGTATTAAGCGGGGGAGAATTAGATCGCGATGGGAAAAAATTCGGT
TAAGGCCAGGGGGAAAGAAAAAATATAAATTAAAACATATAGTATGGGCAAGCAGGGAGCTAGAACGATT
CGCAGTTAATCCTGGCCTGTTAGAAACATCAGAAGGCTGTAGACAAATACTGGGACAGCTACAACCATCC
CTTCAGACAGGATCAGAAGAACTTAGATCATTATATAATACAGTAGCAACCCTCTATTGTGTGCATCAAA
GGATAGAGATAAAAGACACCAAGGAAGCTTTAGACAAGATAGAGGAAGAGCAAAACAAAAGTAAGACCAC
CGCACAGCAAGCGGCCGCTGATCTTCAGACCTGGAGGAGGAGATATGAGGGACAATTGGAGAAGTGAATT
ATATAAATATAAAGTAGTAAAAATTGAACCATTAGGAGTAGCACCCACCAAGGCAAAGAGAAGAGTGGTG
CAGAGAGAAAAAAGAGCAGTGGGAATAGGAGCTTTGTTCCTTGGGTTCTTGGGAGCAGCAGGAAGCACTA
TGGGCGCAGCGTCAATGACGCTGACGGTACAGGCCAGACAATTATTGTCTGGTATAGTGCAGCAGCAGAA
CAATTTGCTGAGGGCTATTGAGGCGCAACAGCATCTGTTGCAACTCACAGTCTGGGGCATCAAGCAGCTC
CAGGCAAGAATCCTGGCTGTGGAAAGATACCTAAAGGATCAACAGCTCCTGGGGATTTGGGGTTGCTCTG
GAAAACTCATTTGCACCACTGCTGTGCCTTGGAATGCTAGTTGGAGTAATAAATCTCTGGAACAGATTTG
GAATCACACGACCTGGATGGAGTGGGACAGAGAAATTAACAATTACACAAGCTTAATACACTCCTTAATT
GAAGAATCGCAAAACCAGCAAGAAAAGAATGAACAAGAATTATTGGAATTAGATAAATGGGCAAGTTTGT
GGAATTGGTTTAACATAACAAATTGGCTGTGGTATATAAAATTATTCATAATGATAGTAGGAGGCTTGGT
AGGTTTAAGAATAGTTTTTGCTGTACTTTCTATAGTGAATAGAGTTAGGCAGGGATATTCACCATTATCG
TTTCAGACCCACCTCCCAACCCCGAGGGGACCCATGCATTGCATCTCAATTAGTCAGCAACCAGGTGTGG
AAAGTCCCCAGGCTCCCCAGCAGGCAGAAGTATGCAAAGCATGCGTCTCAATTAGTCAGCAACCATAGTC
CCGCCCCTAACTCCGCCCATCCCGCCCCTAACTCCGCCCAGTTCCGCCCATTCTCCGCCCCATGGCTGAC
TAATTTTTTTTATTTATGCAGAGGCCGAGGCCGCCTCGGCCTCTGAGCTATTCCAGAAGTAGTGAGGAGG
CTTTTTTGGAGGCCTAGGCTTTTGCAAAAAGCTTTCTAGAGGTACCACCGGAGCTTACCATGACCGAGTA
CAAGCCCACGGTGCGCCTCGCCACCCGCGACGACGTCCCCAGGGCCGTACGCACCCTCGCCGCCGCGTTC
GCCGACTACCCCGCCACGCGCCACACCGTCGATCCGGACCGCCACATCGAGCGGGTCACCGAGCTGCAAG
AACTCTTCCTCACGCGCGTCGGGCTCGACATCGGCAAGGTGTGGGTCGCGGACGACGGCGCCGCCGTGGC
GGTCTGGACCACGCCGGAGAGCGTCGAAGCGGGGGCGGTGTTCGCCGAGATCGGCCCGCGCATGGCCGAG
TTGAGCGGTTCCCGGCTGGCCGCGCAGCAACAGATGGAAGGCCTCCTGGCGCCGCACCGGCCCAAGGAGC
CCGCGTGGTTCCTGGCCACCGTCGGCGTCTCGCCCGACCACCAGGGCAAGGGTCTGGGCAGCGCCGTCGT
GCTCCCCGGAGTGGAGGCGGCCGAGCGCGCCGGGGTGCCCGCCTTCCTGGAGACCTCCGCGCCCCGCAAC
CTCCCCTTCTACGAGCGGCTCGGCTTCACCGTCACCGCCGACGTCGAGGTGCCCGAAGGACCGCGCACCT
GGTGCATGACCCGCAAGCCCGGTGCCAGTTAACGAATTCTAGATCTTGAGACAAATGGCAGTATTCATCC
ACAATTTTAAAAGAAAAGGGGGGATTGGGGGGTACAGTGCAGGGGAAAGAATAGTAGACATAATAGCAAC
AGACATACAAACTAAAGAATTACAAAAACAAATTACAAAAATTCAAAATTTTCGGGTTTATTACAGGGAC
AGCAGAGATCCACTTTGGCGCCGGCTCGAGGCCTGCAGGTGCAAAGATGGATAAAGTTTTAAACAGAGAG
GAATCTTTGCAGCTAATGGACCTTCTAGGTCTTGAAAGGAGTGGGAATTGGCTCCGGTGCCCGTCAGTGG
GCAGAGCGCACATCGCCCACAGTCCCCGAGAAGTTGGGGGGAGGGGTCGGCAATTGAACCGGTGCCTAGA
GAAGGTGGCGCGGGGTAAACTGGGAAAGTGATGTCGTGTACTGGCTCCGCCTTTTTCCCGAGGGTGGGGG
AGAACCGTATATAAGTGCAGTAGTCGCCGTGAACGTTCTTTTTCGCAACGGGTTTGCCGCCAGAACACAG
GTAAGTGCCGTGTGTGGTTCCCGCGGGCCTGGCCTCTTTACGGGTTATGGCCCTTGCGTGCCTTGAATTA
CTTCCACCTGGCTGCAGTACGTGATTCTTGATCCCGAGCTTCGGGTTGGAAGTGGGTGGGAGAGTTCGAG
GCCTTGCGCTTAAGGAGCCCCTTCGCCTCGTGCTTGAGTTGAGGCCTGGCCTGGGCGCTGGGGCCGCCGC
GTGCGAATCTGGTGGCACCTTCGCGCCTGTCTCGCTGCTTTCGATAAGTCTCTAGCCATTTAAAATTTTT
GATGACCTGCTGCGACGCTTTTTTTCTGGCAAGATAGTCTTGTAAATGCGGGCCAAGATCTGCACACTGG
TATTTCGGTTTTTGGGGCCGCGGGCGGCGACGGGGCCCGTGCGTCCCAGCGCACATGTTCGGCGAGGCGG
GGCCTGCGAGCGCGGCCACCGAGAATCGGACGGGGGTAGTCTCAAGCTGGCCGGCCTGCTCTGGTGCCTG
GCCTCGCGCCGCCGTGTATCGCCCCGCCCTGGGCGGCAAGGCTGGCCCGGTCGGCACCAGTTGCGTGAGC
GGAAAGATGGCCGCTTCCCGGCCCTGCTGCAGGGAGCTCAAAATGGAGGACGCGGCGCTCGGGAGAGCGG
GCGGGTGAGTCACCCACACAAAGGAAAAGGGCCTTTCCGTCCTCAGCCGTCGCTTCATGTGACTCCACGG
AGTACCGGGCGCCGTCCAGGCACCTCGATTAGTTCTCGAGCTTTTGGAGTACGTCGTCTTTAGGTTGGGG
GGAGGGGTTTTATGCGATGGAGTTTCCCCACACTGAGTGGGTGGAGACTGAAGTTAGGCCAGCTTGGCAC
TTGATGTAATTCTCCTTGGAATTTGCCCTTTTTGAGTTTGGATCTTGGTTCATTCTCAAGCCTCAGACAG
TGGTTCAAAGTTTTTTTCTTCCATTTCAGGTGTCGTGAGGCTAGCACCGCCACCATGGCTCTCCTTTTGA
CACTAACATCACCAGACCTGGAGGGTACCTGGGACACCAGAGACAAGGATGGCTTCAAAGCCCAGGAGGG
GCCGCCCCTGGCTGTACCTGAATTTCCTGTGTGTGGACTGTACCGGATCTACGGAGTCTGTGGCTCTTTC
AGCTCCTTCTTCATCATCCGGTGCAGCCTTTGTGCTCTGGAGACCCTCAAATCACCCCAACATGATCCCT
TAGAGATACCTGAACAGTCCCTCAAACTCATACCCCTGGTGTCTGGGAAAAGGGAACTCACAAGGGGCCA
GAAAGCTGGAGAGAAGCCCCTGGCTGCAGGACCCGGGGAGGAGGAACTGCTCCGGGGCTCAGCCCCTCAT
GCTCAGGACACTCAGAGTGAGGAACTGCCACCCTCCTGCACCATCTCAGGAGAGAAGAAGCCGCCAGCAG
TCTCTGGAGAAGCCACCGGGGCTGATGCTGGGAGACTGTGCCCGCCCCCCCGCTCCAGGGCTCCCCACAA
AGACAGAACTCTAGCCCGCTCCAGGCCCCAGACTCAGGGGGAAGATTGTTCCCTCCCAGTGGGAGAGGTG
AAGATAGGAAAGAGGTCCTATTCTCCAGCCCCCGGGAAGCAGAAAAAGCCTAATGCCATGGGTCTGGCCC
CAACATCATCTCCGGGTGCCCCTAACTCAGCCCGTGCCACACACAACCCAGTGCCCTGTGGGTCAGGCCG
GGGGCCCTGCCACCTGGCCAATCTCCTCAGTACATTGGCGCAGAGCAACCAAAACAGAGACCACAAGCAG
GGGCCCCCGGAAGTGACCTGCCAAATTAGGAAAAAGACACGAACCCTATACCGCTCAGATCAGCTGGAGG
AGCTAGAGAAGATATTCCAAGAAGACCACTATCCTGACAGTGATAAACGCCGAGAGATTGCCCAGACGGT
GGGGGTGACCCCCCAGCGCATCATGGTGTGGTTCCAGAATCGCCGGGCCAAGTGGCGAAAAATGGAGAAA
CTGAATGGGAAAGAAAGCAAGGACAATCCTGCAGCCCCTGGCCCTGCCAGCAGTCAATGCAGCTCTGCAG
CTGAGATCCTACCTGCTGTGCCCATGGAGCCAAAGCCTGACCCTTTCCCTCAGGAGTCCCCTCTGGATAC
CTTTCCAGAGCCCCCCATGCTGCTGACTTCTGACCAGACTTTGGCCCCCACCCAACCCAGTGAGGGTGCT
CAGAGGGTGGTGACCCCCCCACTCTTCAGCCCCCCACCTGTGCGAAGGGCCGATCTTCCTTTCCCCCTTG
GCCCTGTCCACACCCCCCAACTGATGCCACTGCTGATGGATGTTGCTGGCAGTGACAGCAGCCACAAGGA
CGGCCCCTGTGGGTCCTGGGGGACAAGCATCACCCTGCCACCCCCCTGTTCATATTTGGAGGAGCTGGAG
CCCCAGGATTACCAACAGAGCAACCAGCCAGGACCCTTCCAGTTCTCCCAGGCTCCACAGCCCCCGCTTT
TCCAGTCCCCTCAGCCCAAGTTGCCCTACCTCCCCACTTTCCCCTTCTCCATGCCCAGTTCACTGACGCT
TCCACCGCCCGAAGACTCTCTCTTTATGTTTCCCTGTGGCCCCAGCGGGGGCACATCGCAGGGCTATTGC
CCAGGTGCCTCCTCAGGACAGATCCTGATGCAACCACCTGCTGGGAATATAGGTACAGCCTCCTGGAGTG
ACCCCTGTTTGCCAGAGCTGCCCTTCCCTGGTCCGTTCTGCCCACAAGCTCTGGGGCATCCCCCAGGAGG
GGATGGCTACTTTCCTGATCTATTTCCAACTCCCTGCCCCCAGGCTCTGGGCAGGCAGCCTTCGTCAGCT
CTCTCATGGATGCCTGAAGGGGCCAGACCAGGGACTGGGCCCTTACTCAGCAAGGCAAAAGAGGAACCAC
CAGCTGCTTCCCTGGATCAGCCCTCAGCACTGGAGGAGGCCAGAGGGGATGACAAGAATAGCCATGTCCC
CTAGTAATGAACTAGTCCGTAACTTGAAAGTATTTCGATTTCTTGGCTTTATATATCTTGTGGAAAGGAC
GATATCCTGTGGAATCTCGGGAGGAGACGCGTTAAGTCGACAATCAACCTCTGGATTACAAAATTTGTGA
AAGATTGACTGGTATTCTTAACTATGTTGCTCCTTTTACGCTATGTGGATACGCTGCTTTAATGCCTTTG
TATCATGCTATTGCTTCCCGTATGGCTTTCATTTTCTCCTCCTTGTATAAATCCTGGTTGCTGTCTCTTT
ATGAGGAGTTGTGGCCCGTTGTCAGGCAACGTGGCGTGGTGTGCACTGTGTTTGCTGACGCAACCCCCAC
TGGTTGGGGCATTGCCACCACCTGTCAGCTCCTTTCCGGGACTTTCGCTTTCCCCCTCCCTATTGCCACG
GCGGAACTCATCGCCGCCTGCCTTGCCCGCTGCTGGACAGGGGCTCGGCTGTTGGGCACTGACAATTCCG
TGGTGTTGTCGGGGAAATCATCGTCCTTTCCTTGGCTGCTCGCCTGTGTTGCCACCTGGATTCTGCGCGG
GACGTCCTTCTGCTACGTCCCTTCGGCCCTCAATCCAGCGGACCTTCCTTCCCGCGGCCTGCTGCCGGCT
CTGCGGCCTCTTCCGCGTCTTCGCCTTCGCCCTCAGACGAGTCGGATCTCCCTTTGGGCCGCCTCCCCGC
GTCGACTTTAAGACCAATGACTTACAAGGCAGCTGTAGATCTTAGCCACTTTTTAAAAGAAAAGGGGGGA
CTGGAAGGGCTAATTCACTCCCAACGAAGACAAGATCTGCTTTTTGCTTGTACTGGGTCTCTCTGGTTAG
ACCAGATCTGAGCCTGGGAGCTCTCTGGCTAACTAGGGAACCCACTGCTTAAGCCTCAATAAAGCTTGCC
TTGAGTGCTTCAAGTAGTGTGTGCCCGTCTGTTGTGTGACTCTGGTAACTAGAGATCCCTCAGACCCTTT
TAGTCAGTGTGGAAAATCTCTAGCAGTACGTATAGTAGTTCATGTCATCTTATTATTCAGTATTTATAAC
TTGCAAAGAAATGAATATCAGAGAGTGAGAGGAACTTGTTTATTGCAGCTTATAATGGTTACAAATAAAG
CAATAGCATCACAAATTTCACAAATAAAGCATTTTTTTCACTGCATTCTAGTTGTGGTTTGTCCAAACTC
ATCAATGTATCTTATCATGTCTGGCTCTAGCTATCCCGCCCCTAACTCCGCCCATCCCGCCCCTAACTCC
GCCCAGTTCCGCCCATTCTCCGCCCCATGGCTGACTAATTTTTTTTATTTATGCAGAGGCCGAGGCCGCC
TCGGCCTCTGAGCTATTCCAGAAGTAGTGAGGAGGCTTTTTTGGAGGCCTAGGGACGTACCCAATTCGCC
CTATAGTGAGTCGTATTACGCGCGCTCACTGGCCGTCGTTTTACAACGTCGTGACTGGGAAAACCCTGGC
GTTACCCAACTTAATCGCCTTGCAGCACATCCCCCTTTCGCCAGCTGGCGTAATAGCGAAGAGGCCCGCA
CCGATCGCCCTTCCCAACAGTTGCGCAGCCTGAATGGCGAATGGG
[124 nt withheld, positions 7676-7799]
C
[91 nt withheld, positions 7801-7891]
A
[49 nt withheld, positions 7893-7941]
CCTTTGACGTTGGAGTCCACGTTCTTT
[37 nt withheld, positions 7969-8005]
ACCCTATCTCGGTCTATTCTTTTGATTTATAAGGGATTTTGCCGATTTCGGCCTATTGGTTAAAAAATGA
GCTGATTTAACAAAAATTTAACGCGAATTTTAACAAAATATTAACGCTTACAATTTAGGTGGCACTTTTC
GGGGAAATGTGCGCGGAACCCCTATTTGTTTATTTTTCTAAATACATTCAAATATGTATCCGCTCATGAG
ACAATAACCCTGATAAATGCTTCAATAATATTGAAAAAGGAAGAGTATGAGTATTCAACATTTCCGTGTC
GCCCTTATTCCCTTTTTTGCGGCATTTTGCCTTCCTGTTTTTGCTCACCCAGAAACGCTGGTGAAAGTAA
AAGATGCTGAAGATCAGTTGGGTGCACGAGTGGGTTACATCGAACTGGATCTCAACAGCGGTAAGATCCT
TGAGAGTTTTCGCCCCGAAGAACGTTTTCCAATGATGAGCACTTTTAAAGTTCTGCTATGTGGCGCGGTA
TTATCCCGTATTGACGCCGGGCAAGAGCAACTCGGTCGCCGCATACACTATTCTCAGAATGACTTGGTTG
AGTACTCACCAGTCACAGAAAAGCATCTTACGGATGGCATGACAGTAAGAGAATTATGCAGTGCTGCCAT
AACCATGAGTGATAACACTGCGGCCAACTTACTTCTGACAACGATCGGAGGACCGAAGGAGCTAACCGCT
TTTTTGCACAACATGGGGGATCATGTAACTCGCCTTGATCGTTGGGAACCGGAGCTGAATGAAGCCATAC
CAAACGACGAGCGTGACACCACGATGCCTGTAGCAATGGCAACAACGTTGCGCAAACTATTAACTGGCGA
ACTACTTACTCTAGCTTCCCGGCAACAATTAATAGACTGGATGGAGGCGGATAAAGTTGCAGGACCACTT
CTGCGCTCGGCCCTTCCGGCTGGCTGGTTTATTGCTGATAAATCTGGAGCCGGTGAGCGTGGGTCTCGCG
GTATCATTGCAGCACTGGGGCCAGATGGTAAGCCCTCCCGTATCGTAGTTATCTACACGACGGGGAGTCA
GGCAACTATGGATGAACGAAATAGACAGATCGCTGAGATAGGTGCCTCACTGATTAAGCATTGGTAACTG
TCAGACCAAGTTTACTCATATATACTTTAGATTGATTTAAAACTTCATTTTTAATTTAAAAGGATCTAGG
TGAAGATCCTTTTTGATAATCTCATGACCAAAATCCCTTAACGTGAGTTTTCGTTCCACTGAGCGTCAGA
CCCCGTAGAAAAGATCAAAGGATCTTCTTGAGATCCTTTTTTTCTGCGCGTAATCTGCTGCTTGCAAACA
AAAAAACCACCGCTACCAGCGGTGGTTTGTTTGCCGGATCAAGAGCTACCAACTCTTTTTCCGAAGGTAA
CTGGCTTCAGCAGAGCGCAGATACCAAATACTGTTCTTCTAGTGTAGCCGTAGTTAGGCCACCACTTCAA
GAACTCTGTAGCACCGCCTACATACCTCGCTCTGCTAATCCTGTTACCAGTGGCTGCTGCCAGTGGCGAT
AAGTCGTGTCTTACCGGGTTGGACTCAAGACGATAGTTACCGGATAAGGCGCAGCGGTCGGGCTGAACGG
GGGGTTCGTGCACACAGCCCAGCTTGGAGCGAACGACCTACACCGAACTGAGATACCTACAGCGTGAGCT
ATGAGAAAGCGCCACGCTTCCCGAAGGGAGAAAGGCGGACAGGTATCCGGTAAGCGGCAGGGTCGGAACA
GGAGAGCGCACGAGGGAGCTTCCAGGGGGAAACGCCTGGTATCTTTATAGTCCTGTCGGGTTTCGCCACC
TCTGACTTGAGCGTCGATTTTTGTGATGCTCGTCAGGGGGGCGGAGCCTATGGAAAAACGCCAGCAACGC
GGCCTTTTTACGGTTCCTGGCCTTTTGCTGGCCTTTTGCTCACATGTTCTTTCCTGCGTTATCCCCTGAT
TCTGTGGATAACCGTATTACCGCCTTTGAGTGAGCTGATACCGCTCGCCGCAGCCGAACGACCGAGCGCA
GCGAGTCAGTGAGCGAGGAAGCGGAAGAGCGCCCAATACGCAAACCGCCTCTCCCCGCGCGTTGGCCGAT
TCATTAATGCAGCTGGCACGACAGGTTTCCCGACTGGAAAGCGGGCAGTGAGCGCAACGCAATTAATGTG
AGTTAGCTCACTCATTAGGCACCCCAGGCTTTACACTTTATGCTTCCGGCTCGTATGTTGTGTGGAATTG
TGAGCGGATAACAATTTCACACAGGAAACAGCTATGACCATGATTACGCCAAGCGCGCAATTAACCCTCA
CTAAAGGGAACAAAAGCTGGAGCTGCAAGC
