>Addgene plasmid #143757 | TFORF1081 | depositor partial sequence | sequence record 283398 | Insert
ACCGCCACCATGGCTCTCCTTTTGACACTAACATCACCAGACCTGGAGGGTACCTGGGACACCAGAGACA
AGGATGGCTTCAAAGCCCAGGAGGGGCCGCCCCTGGCTGTACCTGAATTTCCTGTGTGTGGACTGTACCG
GATCTACGGAGTCTGTGGCTCTTTCAGCTCCTTCTTCATCATCCGGTGCAGCCTTTGTGCTCTGGAGACC
CTCAAATCACCCCAACATGATCCCTTAGAGATACCTGAACAGTCCCTCAAACTCATACCCCTGGTGTCTG
GGAAAAGGGAACTCACAAGGGGCCAGAAAGCTGGAGAGAAGCCCCTGGCTGCAGGACCCGGGGAGGAGGA
ACTGCTCCGGGGCTCAGCCCCTCATGCTCAGGACACTCAGAGTGAGGAACTGCCACCCTCCTGCACCATC
TCAGGAGAGAAGAAGCCGCCAGCAGTCTCTGGAGAAGCCACCGGGGCTGATGCTGGGAGACTGTGCCCGC
CCCCCCGCTCCAGGGCTCCCCACAAAGACAGAACTCTAGCCCGCTCCAGGCCCCAGACTCAGGGGGAAGA
TTGTTCCCTCCCAGTGGGAGAGGTGAAGATAGGAAAGAGGTCCTATTCTCCAGCCCCCGGGAAGCAGAAA
AAGCCTAATGCCATGGGTCTGGCCCCAACATCATCTCCGGGTGCCCCTAACTCAGCCCGTGCCACACACA
ACCCAGTGCCCTGTGGGTCAGGCCGGGGGCCCTGCCACCTGGCCAATCTCCTCAGTACATTGGCGCAGAG
CAACCAAAACAGAGACCACAAGCAGGGGCCCCCGGAAGTGACCTGCCAAATTAGGAAAAAGACACGAACC
CTATACCGCTCAGATCAGCTGGAGGAGCTAGAGAAGATATTCCAAGAAGACCACTATCCTGACAGTGATA
AACGCCGAGAGATTGCCCAGACGGTGGGGGTGACCCCCCAGCGCATCATGGTGTGGTTCCAGAATCGCCG
GGCCAAGTGGCGAAAAATGGAGAAACTGAATGGGAAAGAAAGCAAGGACAATCCTGCAGCCCCTGGCCCT
GCCAGCAGTCAATGCAGCTCTGCAGCTGAGATCCTACCTGCTGTGCCCATGGAGCCAAAGCCTGACCCTT
TCCCTCAGGAGTCCCCTCTGGATACCTTTCCAGAGCCCCCCATGCTGCTGACTTCTGACCAGACTTTGGC
CCCCACCCAACCCAGTGAGGGTGCTCAGAGGGTGGTGACCCCCCCACTCTTCAGCCCCCCACCTGTGCGA
AGGGCCGATCTTCCTTTCCCCCTTGGCCCTGTCCACACCCCCCAACTGATGCCACTGCTGATGGATGTTG
CTGGCAGTGACAGCAGCCACAAGGACGGCCCCTGTGGGTCCTGGGGGACAAGCATCACCCTGCCACCCCC
CTGTTCATATTTGGAGGAGCTGGAGCCCCAGGATTACCAACAGAGCAACCAGCCAGGACCCTTCCAGTTC
TCCCAGGCTCCACAGCCCCCGCTTTTCCAGTCCCCTCAGCCCAAGTTGCCCTACCTCCCCACTTTCCCCT
TCTCCATGCCCAGTTCACTGACGCTTCCACCGCCCGAAGACTCTCTCTTTATGTTTCCCTGTGGCCCCAG
CGGGGGCACATCGCAGGGCTATTGCCCAGGTGCCTCCTCAGGACAGATCCTGATGCAACCACCTGCTGGG
AATATAGGTACAGCCTCCTGGAGTGACCCCTGTTTGCCAGAGCTGCCCTTCCCTGGTCCGTTCTGCCCAC
AAGCTCTGGGGCATCCCCCAGGAGGGGATGGCTACTTTCCTGATCTATTTCCAACTCCCTGCCCCCAGGC
TCTGGGCAGGCAGCCTTCGTCAGCTCTCTCATGGATGCCTGAAGGGGCCAGACCAGGGACTGGGCCCTTA
CTCAGCAAGGCAAAAGAGGAACCACCAGCTGCTTCCCTGGATCAGCCCTCAGCACTGGAGGAGGCCAGAG
GGGATGACAAGAATAGCCATGTCCCCTAGTAATGAACTAGTCCGTAACTTGAAAGTATTTCGATTTCTTG
GCTTTATATATCTTGTGGAAAGGACGATATCCTGTGGAATCTCGGGAGGAG
