>Addgene plasmid #143757 | TFORF1081 | depositor partial sequence | sequence record 283399 | Barcode
TATCCTGTGGAATCTCGGGAGGAG
